>Addgene plasmid #24347 | pCMV-GAL80 | depositor full sequence | sequence record 11379 | Author sequence
GACGGATCGGGAGATCTCCCGATCCCCTATGGTGCACTCTCAGTACAATCTGCTCTGATGCCGCATAGTT
AAGCCAGTATCTGCTCCCTGCTTGTGTGTTGGAGGTCGCTGAGTAGTGCGCGAGCAAAATTTAAGCTACA
ACAAGGCAAGGCTTGACCGACAATTGCATGAAGAATCTGCTTAGGGTTAGGCGTTTTGCGCTGCTTCGCG
ATGTACGGGCCAGATATACGCGTTGACATTGATTATTGACTAGTTATTAATAGTAATCAATTACGGGGTC
ATTAGTTCATAGCCCATATATGGAGTTCCGCGTTACATAACTTACGGTAAATGGCCCGCCTGGCTGACCG
CCCAACGACCCCCGCCCATTGACGTCAATAATGACGTATGTTCCCATAGTAACGCCAATAGGGACTTTCC
ATTGACGTCAATGGGTGGAGTATTTACGGTAAACTGCCCACTTGGCAGTACATCAAGTGTATCATATGCC
AAGTACGCCCCCTATTGACGTCAATGACGGTAAATGGCCCGCCTGGCATTATGCCCAGTACATGACCTTA
TGGGACTTTCCTACTTGGCAGTACATCTACGTATTAGTCATCGCTATTACCATGGTGATGCGGTTTTGGC
AGTACATCAATGGGCGTGGATAGCGGTTTGACTCACGGGGATTTCCAAGTCTCCACCCCATTGACGTCAA
TGGGAGTTTGTTTTGGCACCAAAATCAACGGGACTTTCCAAAATGTCGTAACAACTCCGCCCCATTGACG
CAAATGGGCGGTAGGCGTGTACGGTGGGAGGTCTATATAAGCAGAGCTCTCTGGCTAACTAGAGAACCCA
CTGCTTACTGGCTTATCGAAATTAATACGACTCACTATAGGGAGACCCAAGCTGGCTAGTTAAGCTTGGT
ACCGAGCTCGGATCCCAACATGGACTACAACAAGAGATCTTCGGTCTCAACCGTGCCTAATGCAGCTCCC
ATAAGAGTCGGATTCGTCGGTCTCAACGCAGCCAAAGGATGGGCAATCAAGACACATTACCCCGCCATAC
TGCAACTATCGTCACAATTTCAAATCACTGCCTTATACAGTCCAAAAATTGAGACTTCTATTGCCACCAT
TCAGCGTCTAAAATTGAGTAATGCCACTGCTTTTCCCACTTTAGAGTCATTTGCATCATCTTCCACTATA
GATATGATAGTGATAGCTATCCAAGTGGCCAGCCATTATGAAGTTGTTATGCCTCTCTTGGAGTTCTCCA
AAAATAATCCGAACCTCAAGTATCTTTTCGTAGAATGGGCCCTTGCATGTTCACTAGATCAAGCCGAATC
CATTTATAAGGCTGCTGCTGAACGTGGGGTTCAAACCATCATCTCTTTACAAGGTCGTAAATCACCATAT
ATTTTGAGAGCAAAAGAATTAATATCTCAAGGCTATATCGGCGACATTAATTCGATCGAGATTGCTGGAA
ATGGCGGTTGGTACGGCTACGAAAGGCCTGTTAAATCACCAAAATACATCTATGAAATCGGGAACGGTGT
AGATCTGGTAACCACAACATTTGGTCACACAATCGATATTTTACAATACATGACAAGTTCGTACTTTTCC
AGGATAAATGCAATGGTTTTCAATAATATTCCAGAGCAAGAGCTGATAGATGAGCGTGGTAACCGATTGG
GCCAGCGAGTCCCAAAGACAGTACCGGATCATCTTTTATTCCAAGGCACATTGTTAAATGGCAATGTTCC
AGTGTCATGCAGTTTCAAAGGTGGCAAACCTACCAAAAAATTTACCAAAAATTTGGTCATTGACATTCAC
GGTACCAAGGGAGATTTGAAACTTGAAGGCGATGCCGGCTTCGCAGAAATTTCAAATCTGGTCCTTTACT
ACAGTGGAACTAGAGCAAACGACTTCCCGCTAGCCAATGGACAACAAGCTCCTTTAGACCCGGGGTATGA
TGCAGGTAAAGAAATCATGGAAGTATATCATTTACGAAATTATAATGCCATTGTGGGTAATATTCATCGA
CTGTATCAATCTATCTCTGACTTCCACTTCAATACAAAGAAAATTCCTGAATTACCCTCACAATTTGTAA
TGCAAGGTTTCGATTTCGAAGGCTTTCCCACCTTGATGGATGCTCTGATATTACACAGGTTAATCGAGAG
CGTTTATAAAAGTAACATGATGGGCTCCACATTAAACGTTAGCAATATCTCGCATTATAGTTTATAAGCG
GCCGCTCGAGTCTAGAGGGCCCTTCGAACAAAAACTCATCTCAGAAGAGGATCTGAATATGCATACCGGT
CATCATCACCATCACCATTGAGTTTAAACCCGCTGATCAGCCTCGACTGTGCCTTCTAGTTGCCAGCCAT
CTGTTGTTTGCCCCTCCCCCGTGCCTTCCTTGACCCTGGAAGGTGCCACTCCCACTGTCCTTTCCTAATA
AAATGAGGAAATTGCATCGCATTGTCTGAGTAGGTGTCATTCTATTCTGGGGGGTGGGGTGGGGCAGGAC
AGCAAGGGGGAGGATTGGGAAGACAATAGCAGGCATGCTGGGGATGCGGTGGGCTCTATGGCTTCTGAGG
CGGAAAGAACCAGCTGGGGCTCTAGGGGGTATCCCC
[124 nt withheld, positions 2627-2750]
C
[91 nt withheld, positions 2752-2842]
A
[49 nt withheld, positions 2844-2892]
CCTTTGACGTTGGAGTCCACGTTCTTT
[37 nt withheld, positions 2920-2956]
ACCCTATCTCGGTCTATTCTTTTGATTTATAAGGGATTTTGCCGATTTCGGCCTATTGGTTAAAAAATGA
GCTGATTTAACAAAAATTTAACGCGAATTAATTCTGTGGAATGTGTGTCAGTTAGGGTGTGGAAAGTCCC
CAGGCTCCCCAGCAGGCAGAAGTATGCAAAGCATGCATCTCAATTAGTCAGCAACCAGGTGTGGAAAGTC
CCCAGGCTCCCCAGCAGGCAGAAGTATGCAAAGCATGCATCTCAATTAGTCAGCAACCATAGTCCCGCCC
CTAACTCCGCCCATCCCGCCCCTAACTCCGCCCAGTTCCGCCCATTCTCCGCCCCATGGCTGACTAATTT
TTTTTATTTATGCAGAGGCCGAGGCCGCCTCTGCCTCTGAGCTATTCCAGAAGTAGTGAGGAGGCTTTTT
TGGAGGCCTAGGCTTTTGCAAAAAGCTCCCGGGAGCTTGTATATCCATTTTCGGATCTGATCAAGAGACA
GGATGAGGATCGTTTCGCATGATTGAACAAGATGGATTGCACGCAGGTTCTCCGGCCGCTTGGGTGGAGA
GGCTATTCGGCTATGACTGGGCACAACAGACAATCGGCTGCTCTGATGCCGCCGTGTTCCGGCTGTCAGC
GCAGGGGCGCCCGGTTCTTTTTGTCAAGACCGACCTGTCCGGTGCCCTGAATGAACTGCAGGACGAGGCA
GCGCGGCTATCGTGGCTGGCCACGACGGGCGTTCCTTGCGCAGCTGTGCTCGACGTTGTCACTGAAGCGG
GAAGGGACTGGCTGCTATTGGGCGAAGTGCCGGGGCAGGATCTCCTGTCATCTCACCTTGCTCCTGCCGA
GAAAGTATCCATCATGGCTGATGCAATGCGGCGGCTGCATACGCTTGATCCGGCTACCTGCCCATTCGAC
CACCAAGCGAAACATCGCATCGAGCGAGCACGTACTCGGATGGAAGCCGGTCTTGTCGATCAGGATGATC
TGGACGAAGAGCATCAGGGGCTCGCGCCAGCCGAACTGTTCGCCAGGCTCAAGGCGCGCATGCCCGACGG
CGAGGATCTCGTCGTGACCCATGGCGATGCCTGCTTGCCGAATATCATGGTGGAAAATGGCCGCTTTTCT
GGATTCATCGACTGTGGCCGGCTGGGTGTGGCGGACCGCTATCAGGACATAGCGTTGGCTACCCGTGATA
TTGCTGAAGAGCTTGGCGGCGAATGGGCTGACCGCTTCCTCGTGCTTTACGGTATCGCCGCTCCCGATTC
GCAGCGCATCGCCTTCTATCGCCTTCTTGACGAGTTCTTCTGAGCGGGACTCTGGGGTTCGCGAAATGAC
CGACCAAGCGACGCCCAACCTGCCATCACGAGATTTCGATTCCACCGCCGCCTTCTATGAAAGGTTGGGC
TTCGGAATCGTTTTCCGGGACGCCGGCTGGATGATCCTCCAGCGCGGGGATCTCATGCTGGAGTTCTTCG
CCCACCCCAACTTGTTTATTGCAGCTTATAATGGTTACAAATAAAGCAATAGCATCACAAATTTCACAAA
TAAAGCATTTTTTTCACTGCATTCTAGTTGTGGTTTGTCCAAACTCATCAATGTATCTTATCATGTCTGT
ATACCGTCGACCTCTAGCTAGAGCTTGGCGTAATCATGGTCATAGCTGTTTCCTGTGTGAAATTGTTATC
CGCTCACAATTCCACACAACATACGAGCCGGAAGCATAAAGTGTAAAGCCTGGGGTGCCTAATGAGTGAG
CTAACTCACATTAATTGCGTTGCGCTCACTGCCCGCTTTCCAGTCGGGAAACCTGTCGTGCCAGCTGCAT
TAATGAATCGGCCAACGCGCGGGGAGAGGCGGTTTGCGTATTGGGCGCTCTTCCGCTTCCTCGCTCACTG
ACTCGCTGCGCTCGGTCGTTCGGCTGCGGCGAGCGGTATCAGCTCACTCAAAGGCGGTAATACGGTTATC
CACAGAATCAGGGGATAACGCAGGAAAGAACATGTGAGCAAAAGGCCAGCAAAAGGCCAGGAACCGTAAA
AAGGCCGCGTTGCTGGCGTTTTTCCATAGGCTCCGCCCCCCTGACGAGCATCACAAAAATCGACGCTCAA
GTCAGAGGTGGCGAAACCCGACAGGACTATAAAGATACCAGGCGTTTCCCCCTGGAAGCTCCCTCGTGCG
CTCTCCTGTTCCGACCCTGCCGCTTACCGGATACCTGTCCGCCTTTCTCCCTTCGGGAAGCGTGGCGCTT
TCTCATAGCTCACGCTGTAGGTATCTCAGTTCGGTGTAGGTCGTTCGCTCCAAGCTGGGCTGTGTGCACG
AACCCCCCGTTCAGCCCGACCGCTGCGCCTTATCCGGTAACTATCGTCTTGAGTCCAACCCGGTAAGACA
CGACTTATCGCCACTGGCAGCAGCCACTGGTAACAGGATTAGCAGAGCGAGGTATGTAGGCGGTGCTACA
GAGTTCTTGAAGTGGTGGCCTAACTACGGCTACACTAGAAGAACAGTATTTGGTATCTGCGCTCTGCTGA
AGCCAGTTACCTTCGGAAAAAGAGTTGGTAGCTCTTGATCCGGCAAACAAACCACCGCTGGTAGCGGTGG
TTTTTTTGTTTGCAAGCAGCAGATTACGCGCAGAAAAAAAGGATCTCAAGAAGATCCTTTGATCTTTTCT
ACGGGGTCTGACGCTCAGTGGAACGAAAACTCACGTTAAGGGATTTTGGTCATGAGATTATCAAAAAGGA
TCTTCACCTAGATCCTTTTAAATTAAAAATGAAGTTTTAAATCAATCTAAAGTATATATGAGTAAACTTG
GTCTGACAGTTACCAATGCTTAATCAGTGAGGCACCTATCTCAGCGATCTGTCTATTTCGTTCATCCATA
GTTGCCTGACTCCCCGTCGTGTAGATAACTACGATACGGGAGGGCTTACCATCTGGCCCCAGTGCTGCAA
TGATACCGCGAGACCCACGCTCACCGGCTCCAGATTTATCAGCAATAAACCAGCCAGCCGGAAGGGCCGA
GCGCAGAAGTGGTCCTGCAACTTTATCCGCCTCCATCCAGTCTATTAATTGTTGCCGGGAAGCTAGAGTA
AGTAGTTCGCCAGTTAATAGTTTGCGCAACGTTGTTGCCATTGCTACAGGCATCGTGGTGTCACGCTCGT
CGTTTGGTATGGCTTCATTCAGCTCCGGTTCCCAACGATCAAGGCGAGTTACATGATCCCCCATGTTGTG
CAAAAAAGCGGTTAGCTCCTTCGGTCCTCCGATCGTTGTCAGAAGTAAGTTGGCCGCAGTGTTATCACTC
ATGGTTATGGCAGCACTGCATAATTCTCTTACTGTCATGCCATCCGTAAGATGCTTTTCTGTGACTGGTG
AGTACTCAACCAAGTCATTCTGAGAATAGTGTATGCGGCGACCGAGTTGCTCTTGCCCGGCGTCAATACG
GGATAATACCGCGCCACATAGCAGAACTTTAAAAGTGCTCATCATTGGAAAACGTTCTTCGGGGCGAAAA
CTCTCAAGGATCTTACCGCTGTTGAGATCCAGTTCGATGTAACCCACTCGTGCACCCAACTGATCTTCAG
CATCTTTTACTTTCACCAGCGTTTCTGGGTGAGCAAAAACAGGAAGGCAAAATGCCGCAAAAAAGGGAAT
AAGGGCGACACGGAAATGTTGAATACTCATACTCTTCCTTTTTCAATATTATTGAAGCATTTATCAGGGT
TATTGTCTCATGAGCGGATACATATTTGAATGTATTTAGAAAAATAAACAAATAGGGGTTCCGCGCACAT
TTCCCCGAAAAGTGCCACCTGACGTC
Features (pLannotate 1.2.2; 20 found; start..end, strand, type, name):
     28..80      -  misc_feature   bom (fragment): basis of mobility region from pBR322
    235..614     +  enhancer       CMV enhancer: human cytomegalovirus immediate early enhancer
    615..818     +  promoter       CMV promoter: human cytomegalovirus (CMV) immediate early promoter
    814..847     +  LTR            5' LTR (truncated) (fragment): truncated 5' long terminal repeat (LTR) from HIV-1
    863..881     +  promoter       T7 promoter: promoter for bacteriophage T7 RNA polymerase
    930..2234    +  CDS            GAL80: GAL80_YEAST - Experimental evidence at protein level: Swiss-Prot protein existence level 1. This protein is a negative regulator for the gene expression of the lactose/galactose metabolic genes. It binds to GAL4 and so blocks transcriptional activation by it, in the absence of an inducing sugar. From Saccharomyces cerevisiae (strain ATCC 204508 / S288c) (Baker's yeast).
   2357..2581    +  polyA_signal   bGH poly(A) signal: bovine growth hormone polyadenylation signal
   2585..2606    +  promoter       SV40 promoter (fragment): SV40 enhancer and early promoter
   2627..3055    +  rep_origin     f1 ori (sequence partly withheld): f1 bacteriophage origin of replication; arrow indicates direction of (+) strand synthesis
   3069..3398    +  promoter       SV40 promoter: SV40 enhancer and early promoter
   3465..4256    +  CDS            neo: KKA2_KLEPN - Also known as kan, nptII. Experimental evidence at protein level: Swiss-Prot protein existence level 1. Resistance to kanamycin, neomycin, paromomycin, ribostamycin, butirosin and gentamicin B. From Klebsiella pneumoniae.
   4282..4440    +  CDS            ble (fragment): BLE_KLEPN - Experimental evidence at protein level: Swiss-Prot protein existence level 1. Binding protein with a strong affinity to the bleomycin family of antibiotics. Binds to CL990; an antimitotic-antibiotic compound. From Klebsiella pneumoniae.
   4435..4556    +  polyA_signal   SV40 poly(A) signal: SV40 polyadenylation signal
   4629..4645    -  protein_bind   lac operator: The lac repressor binds to the lac operator to inhibit transcription in E. coli. This inhibition can be relieved by adding lactose or isopropyl-β-D-thiogalactopyranoside (IPTG). lac repressor encoded by lacI
   4653..4683    -  promoter       lac promoter: promoter for the E. coli lac operon
   4698..4719    -  protein_bind   CAP binding site: CAP binding activates transcription in the presence of cAMP. E. coli catabolite activator protein
   4732..4824    -  CDS            lacI (fragment): lac repressor; lacI; The lac repressor binds to the lac operator to inhibit transcription in E. coli. This inhibition can be relieved by adding lactose or isopropyl-β-D-thiogalactopyranoside (IPTG).
   5007..5595    -  rep_origin     ori: high-copy-number ColE1/pMB1/pBR322/pUC origin of replication
   5766..6626    -  CDS            AmpR: β-lactamase; bla; confers resistance to ampicillin, carbenicillin, and related antibiotics
   6627..6731    -  promoter       AmpR promoter: bla
