[The description below was written by a language model from this plasmid's Addgene catalogue record and pLannotate feature annotations shown in this document.]
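Description:
pCMV-GAL80 is a mammalian expression plasmid built on the Invitrogen pcDNA3.1-Myc-His-A backbone, carrying the Saccharomyces cerevisiae GAL80 coding sequence (about 1.3 kb) cloned between the BamHI and NotI sites, for a total of roughly 6.8 kb. It is maintained in E. coli as a high-copy plasmid through a ColE1/pUC-type origin and selected with ampicillin via the β-lactamase gene and its own promoter. An f1 origin is also present, allowing single-stranded DNA production. For selection in mammalian cells, the backbone carries a neomycin phosphotransferase cassette driven by the SV40 enhancer/early promoter and terminated by an SV40 polyadenylation signal. The short annotated fragments (HIV-1 LTR, ble, lacI, bom and the partial SV40 promoter) are most likely sequence-similarity matches or backbone remnants rather than functional elements.

GAL80 is transcribed from the human cytomegalovirus immediate early enhancer and promoter and terminated by the bovine growth hormone polyadenylation signal. A T7 promoter sits just upstream of the insert and could support in vitro transcription. According to the depositor, the open reading frame was PCR-amplified from an earlier lab vector and retains its own stop codon ahead of the backbone's Myc and His tags, so the protein is expressed untagged. GAL80 is the yeast negative regulator that binds GAL4 and blocks its transcriptional activation. The plasmid therefore supplies a repressor of GAL4-driven reporter expression in transfected mammalian cells. It was deposited with work describing the Q system, a repressible binary expression system, though the record does not spell out the plasmid's specific role in that study.
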