Addgene plasmid #24347: pCMV-GAL80
Depositing lab: Liqun Luo. Depositing organization: Stanford University. Publication: The Q system: a repressible binary system for transgene expression, lineage tracing, and mosaic analysis. Potter CJ, Tasic B, Russler EV, Liang L, Luo L. Cell. 2010 Apr 30. 141(3):536-48. 10.1016/j.cell.2010.02.025 PubMed 20434990.
Backbone
  Vector backbone: pcDNA3.1-Myc-His-A
  Backbone manufacturer: Invitrogen
  Backbone size w/o insert (bp): 5493
  Vector type: Mammalian Expression
Growth in bacteria
  Bacterial resistance: Ampicillin, 100 μg/mL
  Growth temperature: 37°C
  Growth strain: DH5alpha
  Copy number: High Copy
Gene/Insert
  Gene/Insert name: GAL80
  Species: S. cerevisiae (budding yeast)
  Insert size (bp): 1300
  Entrez Gene: GAL80 (a.k.a. YML051W)
  Cloning method: Restriction Enzyme; 5′ cloning site BamHI (not destroyed); 3′ cloning site NotI (not destroyed)
  Sequencing primers: 5′ CMV-F
Terms and licenses: Academic/Nonprofit Terms; Industry Terms: Not Available to Industry
Depositor comments: GAL80 cDNA was PCR amplified using primers PR511 (CCCCGGATCCCAACatggactacaacaagagatcttcgg) and PR512 (CGGTTAACGCGGCCGCttataaactataatgcgagatattgctaacg), and a lab vector, pCA-GAL80 as the template. The PCR product was cloned using BamHI and NotI into pCDNA3.1-myc- His-A. A stop codon precedes the Myc and His tags.
How to cite: pCMV-GAL80 was a gift from Liqun Luo (Addgene plasmid # 24347 ; http://n2t.net/addgene:24347 ; RRID:Addgene_24347)
