>Addgene plasmid #24347 | pCMV-GAL80 | addgene partial sequence | sequence record 30093 | 24347 with BGH-rev
GGTGATGGTGATGATGACCGGTATGCATATTCAGATCCTCTTCTGAGATGAGTTTTTGTTCGAAGGGCCC
TCTAGACTCGAGCGGCCGCTTATAAACTATAATGCGAGATATTGCTAACGTTTAATGTGGAGCCCATCAT
GTTACTTTTATAAACGCTCTCGATTAACCTGTGTAATATCAGAGCATCCATCAAGGTGGGAAAGCCTTCG
AAATCGAAACCTTGCATTACAAATTGTGAGGGTAATTCAGGAATTTTCTTTGTATTGAAGTGGAAGTCAG
AGATAGATTGATACAGTCGATGAATATTACCCACAATGGCATTATAATTTCGTAAATGATATACTTCCAT
GATTTCTTTACCTGCATCATACCCCGGGTCTAAAGGAGCTTGTTGTCCATTGGCTAGCGGGAAGTCGTTT
GCTCTAGTTCCACTGTAGTAAAGGACCAGATTTGAAATTTCTGCGAAGCCGGCATCGCCTTCAAGTTTCA
AATCTCCCTTGGTACCGTGAATGTCAATGACCAAATTTTTGGTAAATTTTTTGGTAGGTTTGCCACCTTT
GAAACTGCATGACACTGGAACATTGCCATTTAACAATGTGCCTTGA
